>Addgene plasmid #43963 | pENTR mCherry L1-R5 | depositor full sequence | sequence record 60189 | predicted sequence
CTTTCCTGCGTTATCCCCTGATTCTGTGGATAACCGTATTACCGCCTTTGAGTGAGCTGATACCGCTCGC
CGCAGCCGAACGACCGAGCGCAGCGAGTCAGTGAGCGAGGAAGCGGAAGAGCGCCCAATACGCAAACCGC
CTCTCCCCGCGCGTTGGCCGATTCATTAATGCAGCTGGCACGACAGGTTTCCCGACTGGAAAGCGGGCAG
TGAGCGCAACGCAATTAATACGCGTACCGCTAGCCAGGAAGAGTTTGTAGAAACGCAAAAAGGCCATCCG
TCAGGATGGCCTTCTGCTTAGTTTGATGCCTGGCAGTTTATGGCGGGCGTCCTGCCCGCCACCCTCCGGG
CCGTTGCTTCACAACGTTCAAATCCGCTCCCGGCGGATTTGTCCTACTCAGGAGAGCGTTCACCGACAAA
CAACAGATAAAACGAAAGGCCCAGTCTTCCGACTGAGCCTTTCGTTTTATTTGATGCCTGGCAGTTCCCT
ACTCTCGCGTTAACGCTAGCATGGATGTTTTCCCAGTCACGACGTTGTAAAACGACGGCCAGTCTTAAGC
TCGGGCCCCAAATAATGATTTTATTTTGACTGATAGTGACCTGTTCGTTGCAACAAATTGATGAGCAATG
CTTTTTTATAATGCCAACTTTGTACAAAAAAGCAGGCTTAATGGTGAGCAAGGGCGAGGAGGATAACATG
GCCATCATCAAGGAGTTCATGCGCTTCAAGGTGCACATGGAGGGCTCCGTGAACGGCCACGAGTTCGAGA
TCGAGGGCGAGGGCGAGGGCCGCCCCTACGAGGGCACCCAGACCGCCAAGCTGAAGGTGACCAAGGGTGG
CCCCCTGCCCTTCGCCTGGGACATCCTGTCCCCTCAGTTCATGTACGGCTCCAAGGCCTACGTGAAGCAC
CCCGCCGACATCCCCGACTACTTGAAGCTGTCCTTCCCCGAGGGCTTCAAGTGGGAGCGCGTGATGAACT
TCGAGGACGGCGGCGTGGTGACCGTGACCCAGGACTCCTCCCTGCAGGACGGCGAGTTCATCTACAAGGT
GAAGCTGCGCGGCACCAACTTCCCCTCCGACGGCCCCGTAATGCAGAAGAAGACCATGGGCTGGGAGGCC
TCCTCCGAGCGGATGTACCCCGAGGACGGCGCCCTGAAGGGCGAGATCAAGCAGAGGCTGAAGCTGAAGG
ACGGCGGCCACTACGACGCTGAGGTCAAGACCACCTACAAGGCCAAGAAGCCCGTGCAGCTGCCCGGCGC
CTACAACGTCAACATCAAGTTGGACATCACCTCCCACAACGAGGACTACACCATCGTGGAACAGTACGAA
CGCGCCGAGGGCCGCCACTCCACCGGCGGCATGGACGAGCTGTACAAGTAGACAACTTTGTATACAAAAG
TTGAACGAGAAACGTAAAATGATATAAATATCAATATATTAAATTAGATTTTGCATAAAAAACAGACTAC
ATAATACTGTAAAACACAACATATCCAGTCACTATGAATCAACTACTTAGATGGTATTAGTGACCTGTAC
TGCAGGGCGGCCGCGATATCCCCTATAGTGAGTCGTATTACATGGTCATAGCTGTTTCCTGGCAGCTCTG
GCCCGTGTCTCAAAATCTCTGATGTTACATTGCACAAGATAAAAATATATCATCATGAACAATAAAACTG
TCTGCTTACATAAACAGTAATACAAGGGGTGTTATGAGCCATATTCAACGGGAAACGTCGAGGCCGCGAT
TAAATTCCAACATGGATGCTGATTTATATGGGTATAAATGGGCTCGCGATAATGTCGGGCAATCAGGTGC
GACAATCTATCGCTTGTATGGGAAGCCCGATGCGCCAGAGTTGTTTCTGAAACATGGCAAAGGTAGCGTT
GCCAATGATGTTACAGATGAGATGGTCAGACTAAACTGGCTGACGGAATTTATGCCTCTTCCGACCATCA
AGCATTTTATCCGTACTCCTGATGATGCATGGTTACTCACCACTGCGATCCCCGGAAAAACAGCATTCCA
GGTATTAGAAGAATATCCTGATTCAGGTGAAAATATTGTTGATGCGCTGGCAGTGTTCCTGCGCCGGTTG
CATTCGATTCCTGTTTGTAATTGTCCTTTTAACAGCGATCGCGTATTTCGTCTCGCTCAGGCGCAATCAC
GAATGAATAACGGTTTGGTTGATGCGAGTGATTTTGATGACGAGCGTAATGGCTGGCCTGTTGAACAAGT
CTGGAAAGAAATGCATAAACTTTTGCCATTCTCACCGGATTCAGTCGTCACTCATGGTGATTTCTCACTT
GATAACCTTATTTTTGACGAGGGGAAATTAATAGGTTGTATTGATGTTGGACGAGTCGGAATCGCAGACC
GATACCAGGATCTTGCCATCCTATGGAACTGCCTCGGTGAGTTTTCTCCTTCATTACAGAAACGGCTTTT
TCAAAAATATGGTATTGATAATCCTGATATGAATAAATTGCAGTTTCATTTGATGCTCGATGAGTTTTTC
TAATCAGAATTGGTTAATTGGTTGTAACACTGGCAGAGCATTACGCTGACTTGACGGGACGGCGCAAGCT
CATGACCAAAATCCCTTAACGTGAGTTACGCGTCGTTCCACTGAGCGTCAGACCCCGTAGAAAAGATCAA
AGGATCTTCTTGAGATCCTTTTTTTCTGCGCGTAATCTGCTGCTTGCAAACAAAAAAACCACCGCTACCA
GCGGTGGTTTGTTTGCCGGATCAAGAGCTACCAACTCTTTTTCCGAAGGTAACTGGCTTCAGCAGAGCGC
AGATACCAAATACTGTTCTTCTAGTGTAGCCGTAGTTAGGCCACCACTTCAAGAACTCTGTAGCACCGCC
TACATACCTCGCTCTGCTAATCCTGTTACCAGTGGCTGCTGCCAGTGGCGATAAGTCGTGTCTTACCGGG
TTGGACTCAAGACGATAGTTACCGGATAAGGCGCAGCGGTCGGGCTGAACGGGGGGTTCGTGCACACAGC
CCAGCTTGGAGCGAACGACCTACACCGAACTGAGATACCTACAGCGTGAGCTATGAGAAAGCGCCACGCT
TCCCGAAGGGAGAAAGGCGGACAGGTATCCGGTAAGCGGCAGGGTCGGAACAGGAGAGCGCACGAGGGAG
CTTCCAGGGGGAAACGCCTGGTATCTTTATAGTCCTGTCGGGTTTCGCCACCTCTGACTTGAGCGTCGAT
TTTTGTGATGCTCGTCAGGGGGGCGGAGCCTATGGAAAAACGCCAGCAACGCGGCCTTTTTACGGTTCCT
GGCCTTTTGCTGGCCTTTTGCTCACATGTT
Features (pLannotate 1.2.2; 10 found; start..end, strand, type, name):
    121..213     +  CDS            lacI (fragment): lac repressor; lacI; The lac repressor binds to the lac operator to inhibit transcription in E. coli. This inhibition can be relieved by adding lactose or isopropyl-β-D-thiogalactopyranoside (IPTG).
    268..295     -  terminator     rrnB T2 terminator: transcription terminator T2 from the E. coli rrnB gene
    427..470     +  terminator     rrnB T1 terminator: Escherichia coli rrnB; transcription terminator T1 from the E. coli rrnB gene
    517..553     -  CDS            lacZα (fragment): LacZα fragment of β-galactosidase; lacZ fragment
    569..668     +  protein_bind   attL1: mutant version of attL; recombination site for the Gateway® LR reaction LR Clonase™
    671..1381    +  CDS            mCherry: monomeric derivative of DsRed fluorescent protein (Shaner et al., 2004) mammalian codon-optimized
   1383..1506    +  protein_bind   attR5: mutant version of attR; recombination site for the Gateway® LR reaction LR Clonase™
   1562..1580    -  promoter       T7 promoter: promoter for bacteriophage T7 RNA polymerase
   1714..2523    +  CDS            KanR: aminoglycoside phosphotransferase; aph(3')-Ia; confers resistance to kanamycin in bacteria or G418 (Geneticin®) in eukaryotes
   2670..3258    +  rep_origin     ori: high-copy-number ColE1/pMB1/pBR322/pUC origin of replication
