[The description below was written by a language model from this plasmid's Addgene catalogue record and pLannotate feature annotations shown in this document.]
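Description:
pENTR mCherry L1-R5 is a MultiSite Gateway entry clone built in the pDONR221-P1P5r donor backbone, giving a small plasmid of about 3.3 kb. It is maintained in E. coli from a high-copy ColE1/pUC-type origin and selected with kanamycin through an aminoglycoside phosphotransferase (KanR) gene. Backbone elements typical of pDONR vectors are present: rrnB T1 and T2 transcription terminators upstream of the cloning region, which shield the insert from read-through transcription from the vector, a T7 promoter downstream of the insert pointing back toward it, and short annotated remnants of lacI and lacZα that have no functional role here.

The payload is the 711 bp coding sequence of mCherry, a monomeric red fluorescent protein derived from DsRed and annotated as mammalian codon-optimised. It lies directly between an attL1 site and an attR5 site, with almost no spacer on either side. No eukaryotic promoter, polyadenylation signal or other expression element accompanies the reporter, so the plasmid is a promoterless module rather than an expression vector. In a MultiSite LR Clonase reaction the attL1 site recombines with attR1 in a destination vector, while attR5 pairs with the attL5 site of a second entry clone, placing mCherry as the first, 5′-most fragment in an ordered multi-fragment assembly. The associated publication describes a universal vector system for multi-fragment recombineering of BACs and knock-in constructs, so this clone presumably serves as a reusable red fluorescent reporter building block for such targeting or BAC-modification cassettes. The record does not specify which partner fragments it is combined with.
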