Addgene plasmid #43963: pENTR mCherry L1-R5
Depositing lab: Peter Hohenstein. Depositing organization: University of Edinburgh. Publication: A universal vector for high-efficiency multi-fragment recombineering of BACs and knock-in constructs. Dolt KS, Lawrence ML, Miller-Hodges E, Slight J, Thornburn A, Devenney PS, Hohenstein P. PLoS One. 2013 Apr 29;8(4):e62054. doi: 10.1371/journal.pone.0062054. Print 2013. PubMed 23637962.
Backbone
  Vector backbone: pDONR221-P1P5r
  Backbone manufacturer: Invitrogen
  Backbone size w/o insert (bp): 2612
  Total vector size (bp): 3320
  Vector type: Multisite Gateway ENTR clone
Growth in bacteria
  Bacterial resistance: Kanamycin, 50 μg/mL
  Growth temperature: 37°C
  Growth strain: DH5alpha
  Copy number: High Copy
Gene/Insert
  Gene/Insert name: mCherry
  Insert size (bp): 711
  Cloning method: Gateway Cloning
  Sequencing primers: 5′ M13F; 3′ M13R
Terms and licenses: Academic/Nonprofit Terms; Industry Terms: Not Available to Industry
How to cite: pENTR mCherry L1-R5 was a gift from Peter Hohenstein (Addgene plasmid # 43963 ; http://n2t.net/addgene:43963 ; RRID:Addgene_43963)
