>Addgene plasmid #43963 | pENTR mCherry L1-R5 | addgene partial sequence | sequence record 70385 | M13_pUC-Fwd
ATGATTTTATTTTGACTGATAGTGACCTGTTCGTTGCAACAAATTGATGAGCAATGCTTTTTTATAATGC
CAACTTTGTACAAAAAAGCAGGCTTAATGGTGAGCAAGGGCGAGGAGGATAACATGGCCATCATCAAGGA
GTTCATGCGCTTCAAGGTGCACATGGAGGGCTCCGTGAACGGCCACGAGTTCGAGATCGAGGGCGAGGGC
GAGGGCCGCCCCTACGAGGGCACCCAGACCGCCAAGCTGAAGGTGACCAAGGGTGGCCCCCTGCCCTTCG
CCTGGGACATCCTGTCCCCTCAGTTCATGTACGGCTCCAAGGCCTACGTGAAGCACCCCGCCGACATCCC
CGACTACTTGAAGCTGTCCTTCCCCGAGGGCTTCAAGTGGGAGCGCGTGATGAACTTCGAGGACGGCGGC
GTGGTGACCGTGACCCAGGACTCCTCCCTGCAGGACGGCGAGTTCATCTACAAGGTGAAGCTGCGCGGCA
CCAACTTCCCCTCCGACGGCCCCGTAATGCAGAAGAAGACCATGGGCTGGGAGGCCTCCTCCGAGCGGAT
GTACCCCGAGGACGGCGCCCTGAAGGGCGAGATCAAGCAGAGGCTGAAGCTGAAGGACGGCGGCCACTAC
GACGCTGAGGTCAAGACCACCTACAAGGCCAAGAAGCCCGTGCAGCTGCCCGGCGCCTACAACGTCAACA
TCAAGTTGGACATCACCTCCCACAACGAGGACTACACCATCGTGGAACAGTACGAACGCGCCGAGGGCCG
CCACTCCACCGGCGGCATGGACGAGCTGTACAAGTAAACAACTTTGTATACAAAAGTTGAACGA
